>Addgene plasmid #188018 | GBH-2aG4-gcryGFP.3 | addgene full sequence | sequence record 381141 | Addgene NGS Result
TTTAAATGGTACCGAGCAGAGGTGTAAAAAGTACTCAAAAATTTTACTCAAGTGAAAGTACAAGTACTTA
GGGAAAATTTTACTCAATTAAAAGTAAAAGTATCTGGCTAGAATCTTACTTGAGTAAAAGTAAAAAAGTA
CTCCATTAAAATTGTACTTGAGTATTAAGGAAGTAAAAGTAAAAGCAAGAAAGAAAACTAGAGTGGTCTC
CCTTTAGTGAGGGTCAATTGATGGGAGGCGTTCGGGCCACAGCGGACACGCAGGTGCGCAACGCAATTAA
TGTGAGTTAGCTCACTCATTAGGCACCCCAGGCTTTACACTTTATGCTTCCGGCTCGTATGTTGTGTGGA
ATTGTGAGCGGATAACAATTTCACACAGGAAACAGCTATGACCATGATTACGCCAAGCGCGCAATTAACC
CTCACTAAAGGGAACAAAAGCTGGAGGACCTCGAGGGGGGGCCCGGTACCCAATTCGCCCTATAGTGAGT
CGTATTACGCGCGCTCACTGGCCGTCGTTTTACAACGTCGTGACTGGGAAAACCCTGGCGTTACCCAACT
TAATCGCCTTGCAGCACATCCCCCTTTCGCCAGCTGGCGTAATAGCGAAGAGGCCCGCACCGATCGCCCT
TCCCAACAGTTGCGCAGCCTGAATGGCGAATGGACCTGCCACACTTCCTTGCTAGACAATGGGCCCATAA
CTTTAAATAATGCCAATTATTTAAAGTTACTATCATAACTTCGTATAGCATACATTATACGAAGTTATAC
CTAGGCTTACCACCCACTAGCGGTCAGACTGCAGATTGCAGCACGAAACAGGAAGCTGACTCCACATGGT
CACATGCTCACTGAAGTGTTGACTTCCCTGACAGCTGTGCACTTTCTAAACCGGTTTTCTCATTCATTTA
CAGCAGCCGGAATTCACCCGGGTACCGGAAGGTGCCACGAACTTCTCTCTGTTAAAGCAAGCAGGAGACG
TGGAAGAAAACCCCGGTCCTTCTAGAAAGCTACTGTCTTCTATCGAACAAGCATGCGATATTTGCCGACT
TAAAAAGCTCAAGTGCTCCAAAGAAAAACCGAAGTGCGCCAAGTGTCTGAAGAACAACTGGGAGTGTCGC
TACTCTCCCAAAACCAAAAGGTCTCCGCTGACTAGGGCACATCTGACAGAAGTGGAATCAAGGCTAGAAA
GACTGGAACAGCTATTTCTACTGATTTTTCCTCGAGAAGACCTTGACATGATTTTGAAAATGGATTCTTT
ACAGGATATAAAAGCATTGTTAACAGGATTATTTGTACAAGATAATGTGAATAAAGATGCCGTCACAGAT
AGATTGGCTTCAGTGGAGACTGATATGCCTCTAACATTGAGACAGCATAGAATAAGTGCGACATCATCAT
CGGAAGAGAGTAGTAACAAAGGTCAAAGACAGTTGACTGTATCGTCGAGGTCGACCCCGGGAATACAGAT
CTCTCGAGCCGCCCCCCCGACCGATGTCAGCCTGGGGGACGAGCTCCACTTAGACGGCGAGGACGTGGCG
ATGGCGCATGCCGACGCGCTAGACGATTTCGATCTGGACATGTTGGGGGACGGGGATTCCCCGGGTCCGG
GATTTACCCCCCACGACTCCGCCCCCTACGGCGCTCTGGATATGTAACTAGTAATTAAGTCTCAGCCACC
GTTAACTGAACATGTCAAAACCTGTGGAGACTGTTGAGATTTGATGTTCTGAAAAGATAAAGCCTATAAA
TAAAATGTTGCCCAAATTTCCTGCCTGATGTTTTTCTTTGTCTTTGCTACATGGCTTTGCTGCTCGGATC
GGCTCACTCTGTGTATGCCACGTTCACTTTGTACTCTCCTTCTCACGGTAGGTTTATTATTTTTAGATGT
GCAGTTAGTTTCTGTGAAATAACACACCACACACTGATATTGTCTGTGCATTGACTTGGTGAGTGCACAT
TGTTTTTGATCTTGACATATTTATATTTGATTGATCAGGTGAACTGTGTGAATCTAAAGTGCTCCATACA
GATGTTCTGCATTGAAAATATTCTCATTTTATTAGTGGAAGTGAGTGTATGCCACATCCAATCAATTTCA
GCAAACACCCCAGTATGATTTAATGCAAAAAAATGAAGGTATCAAACACGCATTACTACTTTGCAGTTAA
ATATTTAACATTTATTCCAACACGAAAAAAAGCAGTAAATAACACTTTGACAAACACGTCAGGACATCTT
ATTTTTGTCACCCTCACAGGCAATTTAGTATAATATATTATATATATATATATATCATATAATAATATTC
AGTATAATATATATATATATATCATATTATAATATTCAGTATAATATAAAACACAAACACATATATGTAT
AATATAATATAACATTTTTATTTATTGAGATGCCTCTATGGACCGTGTTATAAGAAGTAAAGATCAGGAG
AAGTAAACATGAAGTGTAATTATGAATACTGATGTTAAATTAAGCTATGATGAGTTTTCACTGTTAATTT
ACCATCTCAATTAAATGTTGATGCCTCCATGACCAAGTTAAGCAGATGAGACTGAGGACAACTGTAGAAG
ACAAGATGTTCACTTTGCTGAATATAGCTGGCTTGACAGTTATCTATGACTCTATAAATATATATATATT
TTTTTTTTTATAAAATGATTTATTTATAACTATATATCCATTTCTCAGACAGGTGCTTCATATCCCTCAC
TCCCGTAGCTGTCCATGCTGGATCTGTCCCCGTTGTTTTTAAAAAGCTAAATAAGTTATTAACATGACTG
CATCCAGCGAGCCAAACCTGTCTGGTGTACAGCTACCAGAGAAGCTTGAGATCCTAGTCACCGGCGTTCC
TAGTTCTTTAAACTGTTACAAAGTGTTTGGACCAGCAACTGAATTGCACTGTAAATTACCACATCAGGGT
CTCCGGGGTCAACGCTGCTAAGCAATGGACTGGAAAATTTGTGACATTGAGTTTTTGGAATAACTGGGAA
TGCTGGATAACTCTTTGGGTAAAGCTATGGAACAAAAGTACCAGCATGAACTAAGAAATGACTGTCACAG
CACAACATCAAACACAATGCAAGACAAAGGTTCTCTGCTTTTGCCTTACTTGACAGAAAAAGTAAGCTCT
AGGTTCATCGCATGCAGACAGCAGCAATACATGACATATATAAAGGCTGGCTCTTTTCTCCCTTCCATTG
AACTGAAACTTCCACTCAGTCAGACTTGCGGGGGATCCACAGCCTGACTAACTCGACAAACCCCCCCAAA
CCTAAGGTGAGTTGATCTTTAAGCTTTTTACATTTTCAGCTCGCATATATCAATTCGCGCGCATTGTCAC
ACTAGCACCCACTAGCGGTCAGACTGCAGATTGCAGCACGAAACAGGAAGCTGACTCCACATGGTCACAT
GCTCACTGAAGTGTTGACTTCCCTGACAGCTGTGCACTTTCTAAACCGGTTTTCTCATTCATTTACAGTT
CAGCCGGAATTCACCTCGAGACCATGGCTCCAAAGAAGAAGCGTAAGGTAACCATGGTGAGCAAGGGCGA
GGAGCTGTTCACCGGGGTGGTGCCCATCCTGGTCGAGCTGGACGGCGACGTAAACGGCCACAAGTTCAGC
GTGTCCGGCGAGGGCGAGGGCGATGCCACCTACGGCAAGCTGACCCTGAAGTTCATCTGCACCACCGGCA
AGCTGCCCGTGCCCTGGCCCACCCTCGTGACCACCCTGACCTACGGCGTGCAGTGCTTCAGCCGCTACCC
CGACCACATGAAGCAGCACGACTTCTTCAAGTCCGCCATGCCCGAAGGCTACGTCCAGGAGCGCACCATC
TTCTTCAAGGACGACGGCAACTACAAGACCCGCGCCGAGGTGAAGTTCGAGGGCGACACCCTGGTGAACC
GCATCGAGCTGAAGGGCATCGACTTCAAGGAGGACGGCAACATCCTGGGGCACAAGCTGGAGTACAACTA
CAACAGCCACAACGTCTATATCATGGCCGACAAGCAGAAGAACGGCATCAAGGTGAACTTCAAGATCCGC
CACAACATCGAGGACGGCAGCGTGCAGCTCGCCGACCACTACCAGCAGAACACCCCCATCGGCGACGGCC
CCGTGCTGCTGCCCGACAACCACTACCTGAGCACCCAGTCCGCCCTGAGCAAAGACCCCAACGAGAAGCG
CGATCACATGGTCCTGCTGGAGTTCGTGACCGCCGCCGGGATCACTCTCGGCATGGACGAGCTGTACAAG
TAAAGATCTGTGCCTTCTAGTTGCCAGCCATCTGTTGTTTGCCCCTCCCCCGTGCCTTCCTTGACCCTGG
AAGGTGCCACTCCCACTGTCCTTTCCTAATAAAATGAGGAAATTGCATCGCATTGTCTGAGTAGGTGTCA
TTCTATTCTGGGGGGTGGGGTGGGGCAGGACAGCAAGGGGGAGGATTGGGAAGACAATAGCAGGCATGCT
GGGGATGCGGTGGGCTCTATGGCTTCTGAGGCGGAAAGAACCAAAGGGCGAATTAATTCATTGATGAGTT
TGGACAAACCACAACTAGAATGCAGTGAAAAAAATGCTTTATTTGTGAAATTTGTGATGCTATTGCTTTA
TTTGTAACCATTATAAGCTGCAATAAACAAGTTAACAACAACAATTGCATTCATTTTATGTTTCAGGTTC
AGGGGGAGGTGTGGGAGGTTTTTTAAAGCAAGTAAAACCTCTACAAATGTGGTCATTGATGAGTTTGGAC
AAACCACAACTAGAATGCAGTGAAAAAAATGCTTTATTTGTGAAATTTGTGATGCTATTGCTTTATTTGT
AACCATTATAAGCTGCAATAAACAAGTTAACAACAACAATTGCATTCATTTTATGTTTCAGGTTCAGGGG
GAGGTGTGGGAGGTTTTTTAAAGCAAGTAAAACCTCTACAAATGTGGTCATTCAGATCAATTAACCCTCA
CCCGGGCTAGCGATGCATGGGAGCTCAAGACGTCTGATAACTTCGTATAGCATACATTATACGAAGTTAT
CTACCTAACTTTAAATAATGCCAATTATTTAAAGTTACTTCCGCGCCCGGGGAGCCCAAGGGCACGCCCT
GGCACCTGACGTACGTTGTCTAGCAAGGAAGTGAAGAGCTATCCGGATATATATGTATGTTATCATAACT
GTACTGGCTATGTCAGGTGGTAATGACTGTAACGTTACGTTACTCGTTGTAGGCACGACATTGAATATGC
TCTTCTCCGCTGTGGCCCGAACGCCTCCCGCTAGCGATGGGATCTAATACGACTCACTATAGGGAGACCA
AGGGAAAATAGAATGAAGTGATCTCCAAAAAATAAGTACTTTTTGACTGTAAATAAAATTGTAAGGAGTA
AAAAGTACTTTTTTTTCTAAAAAAATGTAATTAAGTAAAAGTAAAAGTATTGATTTTTAATTGTACTCAA
GTAAAGTAAAAATCCCCAAAAATAATACTTAAGTACAGTAATCAAGTAAAATTACTCAAGTACTTTACAC
CTCTGGGATCCAGCTGCATCATGAACAATAAAACTGTCTGCTTACATAAACAGTAATACAAGGGGTGTTA
TGAGCCATATTCAACGGGAAACGTCGAGGCCGCGATTAAATTCCAACATGGATGCTGATTTATATGGGTA
TAAATGGGCTCGCGATAATGTCGGGCAATCAGGTGCGACAATCTATCGCTTGTATGGGAAGCCCGATGCG
CCAGAGTTGTTTCTGAAACATGGCAAAGGTAGCGTTGCCAATGATGTTACAGATGAGATGGTCAGACTAA
ACTGGCTGACGGAATTTATGCCTCTTCCGACCATCAAGCATTTTATCCGTACTCCTGATGATGCATGGTT
ACTCACCACTGCGATCCCCGGAAAAACAGCATTCCAGGTATTAGAAGAATATCCTGATTCAGGTGAAAAT
ATTGTTGATGCGCTGGCAGTGTTCCTGCGCCGGTTGCATTCGATTCCTGTTTGTAATTGTCCTTTTAACA
GCGATCGCGTATTTCGTCTCGCTCAGGCGCAATCACGAATGAATAACGGTTTGGTTGATGCGAGTGATTT
TGATGACGAGCGTAATGGCTGGCCTGTTGAACAAGTCTGGAAAGAAATGCATAAACTTTTGCCATTCTCA
CCGGATTCAGTCGTCACTCATGGTGATTTCTCACTTGATAACCTTATTTTTGACGAGGGGAAATTAATAG
GTTGTATTGATGTTGGACGAGTCGGAATCGCAGACCGATACCAGGATCTTGCCATCCTATGGAACTGCCT
CGGTGAGTTTTCTCCTTCATTACAGAAACGGCTTTTTCAAAAATATGGTATTGATAATCCTGATATGAAT
AAATTGCAGTTTCATTTGATGCTCGATGAGTTTTTCTAATCAGAATTGGTTAATTGGTTGTAACACTGGC
AAAAAGGATCTAGGTGAAGATCCTTTTTGATAATCTCATGACCAAAATCCCTTAACGTGAGTTTTCGTTC
CACTGAGCGTCAGACCCCGTAGAAAAGATCAAAGGATCTTCTTGAGATCCTTTTTTTCTGCGCGTAATCT
GCTGCTTGCAAACAAAAAAACCACCGCTACCAGCGGTGGTTTGTTTGCCGGATCAAGAGCTACCAACTCT
TTTTCCGAAGGTAACTGGCTTCAGCAGAGCGCAGATACCAAATACTGTTCTTCTAGTGTAGCCGTAGTTA
GGCCACCACTTCAAGAACTCTGTAGCACCGCCTACATACCTCGCTCTGCTAATCCTGTTACCAGTGGCTG
CTGCCAGTGGCGATAAGTCGTGTCTTACCGGGTTGGACTCAAGACGATAGTTACCGGATAAGGCGCAGCG
GTCGGGCTGAACGGGGGGTTCGTGCACACAGCCCAGCTTGGAGCGAACGACCTACACCGAACTGAGATAC
CTACAGCGTGAGCTATGAGAAAGCGCCACGGTTCCCGAAGGGAGAAAGGCGGACAGGTATCCGGTAAGCG
GCAGGGTCGGAACAGGAGAGCGCACGAGGGAGCTTCCAGGGGGAAACGCCTGGTATCTTTATAGTCCTGT
CGGGTTTCGCCACCTCTGACTTGAGCGTCGATTTTTGTGATGCTCGTCAGGGGGGCGGAGCCTATGGAAA
AACGCCAGCAACGCGGCCTTTTTACGGTTCCTGGCCTTTTGCTGGCCTTTTGCTCACATGTTCTTTCCTG
CGTTATCCCCTGATTCTGTGGATAACCGTATTACCGCCTTTGAGTGAGCTGATACCGCTCGCCGCAGCCG
AACGACCGAGCGCAGCGAGTCAGTGAGCGAGGAAGCGGAACAGA
Features (pLannotate 1.2.2; 25 found; start..end, strand, type, name):
    203..221     -  promoter       T7 Φ3.8 promoter (fragment): weak promoter for bacteriophage T7 RNA polymerase
    278..299     +  protein_bind   CAP binding site: CAP binding activates transcription in the presence of cAMP. E. coli catabolite activator protein
    314..344     +  promoter       lac promoter: promoter for the E. coli lac operon
    352..368     +  protein_bind   lac operator: The lac repressor binds to the lac operator to inhibit transcription in E. coli. This inhibition can be relieved by adding lactose or isopropyl-β-D-thiogalactopyranoside (IPTG). lac repressor encoded by lacI
    413..431     +  promoter       T3 promoter: promoter for bacteriophage T3 RNA polymerase
    447..470     +  misc_feature   MCS (fragment): pBluescript multiple cloning site
    479..497     -  promoter       T7 promoter: promoter for bacteriophage T7 RNA polymerase
    505..660     +  CDS            lacZα (fragment): LacZα fragment of β-galactosidase; lacZ fragment
    735..768     +  protein_bind   loxP: Cre-mediated recombination occurs in the 8-bp core sequence (GCATACAT). Cre recombinase
    944..1000    +  CDS            P2A: 2A peptide from porcine teschovirus-1 polyprotein Eukaryotic ribosomes fail to insert a peptide bond between the Gly and Pro residues, yielding separate polypeptides.
   1007..1444    +  CDS            GAL4 DNA binding domain: DNA binding domain of the GAL4 transcriptional activator; Saccharomyces cerevisiae GAL4 (truncated)
   1481..1654    +  CDS            VP16 AD (fragment): transcriptional activation domain of herpes simplex virus protein VP16 (Triezenberg et al., 1988; Cousens et al., 1989); UL48
   2316..2332    +  promoter       LEU2 promoter (fragment): S. cerevisiae LEU2
   3554..4273    +  CDS            EGFP: the original enhanced GFP (Yang et al., 1996) mammalian codon-optimized
   4278..4502    +  polyA_signal   bGH poly(A) signal: bovine growth hormone polyadenylation signal
   4506..4523    +  promoter       SV40 promoter (fragment): SV40 enhancer and early promoter
   4572..4653    -  polyA_signal   SV40 poly(A) signal: SV40 polyadenylation signal
   4676..4743    -  CDS            large T antigen (fragment): large T antigen from SV40 (simian virus 40)
   4777..4858    -  polyA_signal   SV40 poly(A) signal: SV40 polyadenylation signal
   4881..4948    -  CDS            large T antigen (fragment): large T antigen from SV40 (simian virus 40)
   5007..5040    +  protein_bind   loxP: Cre-mediated recombination occurs in the 8-bp core sequence (GCATACAT). Cre recombinase
   5082..5115    -  protein_bind   attB: minimal attB site for the φC31 integrase (Groth et al., 2000) phage φC31 integrase
   5295..5313    +  promoter       T7 promoter: promoter for bacteriophage T7 RNA polymerase
   5600..6409    +  CDS            KanR: aminoglycoside phosphotransferase; aph(3')-Ia; confers resistance to kanamycin in bacteria or G418 (Geneticin®) in eukaryotes
   6552..7140    +  rep_origin     ori: high-copy-number ColE1/pMB1/pBR322/pUC origin of replication
