[The description below was written by a language model from this plasmid's Addgene catalogue record and pLannotate feature annotations shown in this document.]
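Description:
GBH-2aG4-gcryGFP.3 is a bacterial cloning vector built on the pKTol2-SE backbone and intended as a donor for targeted, intronic integration of a conditional gene-break (insertional mutagen plus reporter) cassette in zebrafish. It is maintained in E. coli as a high-copy plasmid through a ColE1/pUC-type origin and selected with kanamycin via an aph(3')-Ia resistance gene. Residual pBluescript-type elements (lac promoter/operator, a lacZα fragment, T3 and T7 promoters, MCS remnant) lie upstream of the cassette. The vector is supplied without targeting arms. According to the depositor, a 5′ homology domain is inserted using BfuAI and a 3′ homology domain using BspQI, so the user tailors it to a chosen locus.

The payload is flanked by two loxP sites in the same orientation, which would allow Cre-mediated excision of the integrated cassette and fits the "conditional" design. Inside, a P2A peptide precedes a GAL4 DNA-binding domain fused to a VP16 activation domain. This protein trap has no promoter of its own and relies on the endogenous promoter of the targeted gene. When the cassette is spliced into that transcript, the 2A sequence would release Gal4-VP16 as a separate polypeptide, which reports the gene's expression pattern through UAS-driven transgenes while disrupting the host gene. A secondary marker, EGFP with a bGH polyadenylation signal, is recorded as driven by a gamma-crystallin promoter, giving lens fluorescence for identifying carriers. That promoter is not annotated in the feature table but presumably lies in the unannotated region upstream of EGFP. Reverse-strand SV40 poly(A) signals sit near the 3′ loxP site, and a φC31 attB site lies just outside it. The record does not explain the role of either element.
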