Addgene plasmid #188018: GBH-2aG4-gcryGFP.3
Purpose: Cloning vector for conditional, intronic, targeted integration of a genebreak cassette optimized for zebrafish
Depositing lab: Karl Clark. Depositing organization: Mayo Foundation for Medical Education and Research.
Backbone
  Vector backbone: pKTol2-SE
  Backbone manufacturer: K.Clark
  Backbone size w/o insert (bp): 7200
  Vector type: Targetable insertional mutagen and reporter system
Growth in bacteria
  Bacterial resistance: Kanamycin, 50 μg/mL
  Growth temperature: 37°C
  Growth strain: DH5alpha
  Copy number: High Copy
Gene/Insert
  Gene/Insert name: Targeted 2aGal4VP16 protein trap; secondary marker gamma crystallin GFP
  Species: D. rerio (zebrafish)
  Promoter: Endogenuous Promoter; gamma crystallin promotor
  Cloning method: Restriction Enzyme; 5′ cloning site BfuaI (unknown if destroyed); 3′ cloning site BspQI (unknown if destroyed)
  Sequencing primers: 5′ SEQ-pk-F1: TGTATTACTGTTTATGTAAGCAGACA; 3′ SEQ-pk-R1: AGCGAGTCAGTGAGCGA
Terms and licenses: Academic/Nonprofit Terms; Industry Terms: Not Available to Industry
Depositor comments: This plasmid is designed to have homology domains cloned into the 5' end and 3' end. Bfuai is used to clone in the 5' homology domain, while BspQi is used to clone in the 3' homology domain.
How to cite: GBH-2aG4-gcryGFP.3 was a gift from Karl Clark (Addgene plasmid # 188018 ; http://n2t.net/addgene:188018 ; RRID:Addgene_188018)
